>Addgene plasmid #114166 | pStA1CZ | depositor full sequence | sequence record 215495 | Full Sequence
GACTCCTGTTGATAGATCCAGTAATGACCTCAGAACTCCATCTGGATTTGTTCAGAACGCTCGGTTGCCG
CCGGGCGTTTTTTATTGGTGAGAATGGTCTCAAGGTCAGAGAAGAGCCAGTAGGGCAGTGAGCGCAACGC
AATTAATGTGAGTTAGCTCACTCATTAGGCACCCCAGGCTTTACACTTTATGCTTCCGGCTCGTATGTTG
TGTGGAATTGTGAGCGGATAACAATTTCACACAGGAAACAGCTATGACCATGATTACGCCAAGCTTGCAT
GCCTGCAGGTCGACTCTAGAGGATCCCCGGGTACCGAGCTCGAATTCACTGGCCGTCGTTTTACAACGTC
GTGACTGGGAAAACCCTGGCGTTACCCAACTTAATCGCCTTGCAGCACATCCCCCTTTCGCCAGCTGGCG
TAATAGCGAAGAGGCCCGCACCGATCGCCCTTCCCAACAGTTGCGCAGCCTGAATGGCGAATGGCGCCTG
ATGCGGTATTTTCTCCTTACGCATCTGTGCGGTATTTCACACCGCATATGGTGCACTCTCAGTACAATCT
GCTCTGATGCCGCATAGTTTCCGCTCTTCAGGATACTAGAGACCATTTGTCCTACTCAGGAGAGCGTTCA
CCGACAAACAACAGATAAAACGAAAGGCCCAGTCTTTCGACTGAGCCTTTCGTTTTATTTGATGCCCGAA
AGGGCCTCGTGATACGCCAAAAGTTGGCCCAGGGCTTCCCGGTATCAACAGGGACACCAGGATTTATTTA
TTCTGCGAAGTGATCTTCCGTCACAGGTATTTATTCGGCGCAAAGTGCGTCGGGTGATGCTGCCAACTTA
CTGATTTAGTGTATGATGGTGTTTTTGAGGTGCTCCAGTGGCTTCTGTTTCTATCAGCTGTCCCTCCTGT
TCAGCTACTGACGGGGTGGTGCGTAACGGCAAAAGCACCGCCGGACATCAGCGCTAGCGGAGTGTATACT
GGCTTACTATGTTGGCACTGATGAGGGTGTCAGTGAAGTGCTTCATGTGGCAGGAGAAAAAAGGCTGCAC
CGGTGCGTCAGCAGAATATGTGATACAGGATATATTCCGCTTCCTCGCTCACTGACTCGCTACGCTCGGT
CGTTCGACTGCGGCGAGCGGAAATGGCTTACGAACGGGGCGGAGATTTCCTGGAAGATGCCAGGAAGATA
CTTAACAGGGAAGTGAGAGGGCCGCGGCAAAGCCGTTTTTCCATAGGCTCCGCCCCCCTGACAAGCATCA
CGAAATCTGACGCTCAAATCAGTGGTGGCGAAACCCGACAGGACTATAAAGATACCAGGCGTTTCCCCCT
GGCGGCTCCCTCGTGCGCTCTCCTGTTCCTGCCTTTCGGTTTACCGGTGTCATTCCGCTGTTATGGCCGC
GTTTGTCTCATTCCACGCCTGACACTCAGTTCCGGGTAGGCAGTTCGCTCCAAGCTGGACTGTATGCACG
AACCCCCCGTTCAGTCCGACCGCTGCGCCTTATCCGGTAACTATCGTCTTGAGTCCAACCCGGAAAGACA
TGCAAAAGCACCACTGGCAGCAGCCACTGGTAATTGATTTAGAGGAGTTAGTCTTGAAGTCATGCGCCGG
TTAAGGCTAAACTGAAAGGACAAGTTTTGGTGACTGCGCTCCTCCAAGCCAGTTACCTCGGTTCAAAGAG
TTGGTAGCTCAGAGAACCTTCGAAAAACCGCCCTGCAAGGCGGTTTTTTCGTTTTCAGAGCAAGAGATTA
CGCGCAGACCAAAACGATCTCAAGAAGATCATCTTATTAATCAGATAAAATATTTCTAGATTTCAGTGCA
ATTTATCTCTTCAAATGTAGCACCTGAAGTCAGCCCCATACGATATAAGTTGTAATTCTCATGTTTGACA
GCTTATCATCGATAAGCTTTAATGCGGTAGTTTATCACAGTTAAATTGCTAACGCAGTCAGGCACCGTGT
ATGAAATCTAACAATGCGCTCATCGTCATCCTCGGCACCGTCACCCTGGATGCTGTAGGCATAGGCTTGG
TTATGCCGGTACTGCCGGGCCTCTTGCGGGATATCGTCCATTCCGACAGCATCGCCAGTCACTATGGCGT
GCTGCTAGCGCTATATGCGTTGATGCAATTTCTATGCGCACCCGTTCTCGGAGCACTGTCCGACCGCTTT
GGCCGCCGCCCAGTCCTGCTCGCTTCGCTACTTGGAGCCACTATCGACTACGCGATCATGGCGACCACAC
CCGTCCTGTGGATCCTCTACGCCGGACGCATCGTGGCCGGCATCACCGGCGCCACAGGTGCGGTTGCTGG
CGCCTATATCGCCGACATCACCGATGGGGAAGATCGGGCTCGCCACTTCGGGCTCATGAGCGCTTGTTTC
GGCGTGGGTATGGTGGCAGGCCCCGTGGCCGGGGGACTGTTGGGCGCCATCTCCTTGCATGCACCATTCC
TTGCGGCGGCGGTGCTCAACGGCCTCAACCTACTACTGGGCTGCTTCCTAATGCAGGAGTCGCATAAGGG
AGAGCGTCGACCGATGCCCTTGAGAGCCTTCAACCCAGTCAGCTCCTTCCGGTGGGCGCGGGGCATGACT
ATCGTCGCCGCACTTATGACTGTTTTCTTTATCATGCAACTCGTAGGACAGGTGCCGGCAGCGCTCTGGG
TCATTTTCGGCGAGGACCGCTTTCGCTGGAGCGCGACGATGATCGGCCTGTCGCTTGCGGTATTCGGAAT
CTTGCACGCCCTCGCTCAAGCCTTCGTCACTGGTCCCGCCACCAAACGTTTCGGCGAGAAGCAGGCCATT
ATCGCCGGCATGGCGGCCGACGCGCTGGGCTACGTCTTGCTGGCGTTCGCGACGCGAGGCTGGATGGCCT
TCCCCATTATGATTCTTCTCGCTTCCGGCGGCATCGGGATGCCCGCGTTGCAGGCCATGCTGTCCAGGCA
GGTAGATGACGACCATCAGGGACAGCTTCAAGGATCGCTCGCGGCTCTTACCAGCCTAACTTCGATCATT
GGACCGCTGATCGTCACGGCGATTTATGCCGCCTCGGCGAGCACATGGAACGGGTTGGCATGGATTGTAG
GCGCCGCCCTATACCTTGTCTGCCTCCCCGCGTTGCGTCGCGGTGCATGGAGCCGGGCCACCTCGACCTG
AATGGAAGCCGGCGGCACCTCGCTAACGGATTCACCACTCCAAGAATTGGAGCCAATCAATTCTTGCGGA
GAACTGTGAATGCGCAAACCAACCCTTGGCAGAACATATCCATCGCGTCCGCCATCTCCAGCAGCCGCAC
GCGGCGCATCTCGGGCAGCGTTGGGTCCTGGCCACGGGTGCGCATGATCGTGCTCCTGTCGTTGAGGACC
CGGCTAGGCTGGCGGGGTTGCCTTACTGGTTAGCAGAATGAATCACCGATACGCGAGCGAACGTGAAGCG
ACTGCTGCTGCAAAACGTCTGCGACCTGAGCGCCGCAGCCGAACGACCGAGCGCCTTG
Features (pLannotate 1.2.2; 14 found; start..end, strand, type, name):
      1..95      +  terminator     lambda t0 terminator: transcription terminator from phage lambda
    144..165     +  protein_bind   CAP binding site: CAP binding activates transcription in the presence of cAMP. E. coli catabolite activator protein
    180..210     +  promoter       lac promoter: promoter for the E. coli lac operon
    218..234     +  protein_bind   lac operator: The lac repressor binds to the lac operator to inhibit transcription in E. coli. This inhibition can be relieved by adding lactose or isopropyl-β-D-thiogalactopyranoside (IPTG). lac repressor encoded by lacI
    271..327     -  misc_feature   MCS: pUC18/19 multiple cloning site
    324..481     +  CDS            lacZα (fragment): LacZα fragment of β-galactosidase; lacZ fragment
    487..579     -  misc_feature   bom (fragment): basis of mobility region from pBR322
    605..691     -  terminator     rrnB T1 terminator: Escherichia coli rrnB; transcription terminator T1 from the E. coli rrnB gene
    823..966     +  mobile_element IS1 (fragment): prokaryotic transposable element IS1
   1085..1140    -  rep_origin     RSF ori (fragment): Plasmids containing the RSF 1030 origin of replication can be propagated in E. coli cells that contain additional plasmids with compatible origins.
   1228..1773    -  rep_origin     p15A ori: Plasmids containing the medium-copy-number p15A origin of replication can be propagated in E. coli cells that contain a second plasmid with the ColE1 origin.
   1885..1913    +  promoter       tet promoter: E. coli promoter for tetracycline efflux protein gene
   1961..3151    +  CDS            TcR: tetracycline efflux protein; tet; confers resistance to tetracycline
   3393..3461    -  CDS            YPB1_ECOLX (fragment): Protein predicted: Swiss-Prot protein existence level 4. From Escherichia coli.
