>Addgene plasmid #114166 | pStA1CZ | addgene full sequence | sequence record 229095 | Addgene NGS Result
GACTCCTGTTGATAGATCCAGTAATGACCTCAGAACTCCATCTGGATTTGTTCAGAACGCTCGGTTGCCG
CCGGGCGTTTTTTATTGGTGAGAATGGTCTCAAGGTCAGAGAAGAGCCAGTAGGGCAGTGAGCGCAACGC
AATTAATGTGAGTTAGCTCACTCATTAGGCACCCCAGGCTTTACACTTTATGCTTCCGGCTCGTATGTTG
TGTGGAATTGTGAGCGGATAACAATTTCACACAGGAAACAGCTATGACCATGATTACGCCAAGCTTGCAT
GCCTGCAGGTCGACTCTAGAGGATCCCCGGGTACCGAGCTCGAATTCACTGGCCGTCGTTTTACAACGTC
GTGACTGGGAAAACCCTGGCGTTACCCAACTTAATCGCCTTGCAGCACATCCCCCTTTCGCCAGCTGGCG
TAATAGCGAAGAGGCCCGCACCGATCGCCCTTCCCAACAGTTGCGCAGCCTGAATGGCGAATGGCGCCTG
ATGCGGTATTTTCTCCTTACGCATCTGTGCGGTATTTCACACCGCATATGGTGCACTCTCAGTACAATCT
GCTCTGATGCCGCATAGTTTCCGCTCTTCAGGATACTAGAGACCATTTGTCCTACTCAGGAGAGCGTTCA
CCGACAAACAACAGATAAAACGAAAGGCCCAGTCTTTCGACTGAGCCTTTCGTTTTATTTGATGCCCGAA
AGGGCCTCGTGATACGCCAAAAGTTGGCCCAGGGCTTCCCGGTATCAACAGGGACACCAGGATTTATTTA
TTCTGCGAAGTGATCTTCCGTCACAGGTATTTATTCGGCGCAAAGTGTGTCGGGTGATGCTGCCAACTTA
CTGATTTAGTGTATGATGGTGTTTTTGAGGTGCTCCAGTGGCTTCTGTTTCTATCAGCTGTCCCTCCTGT
TCAGCTACTGACGGGGTGGTGCGTAACGGCAAAAGCACCGCCGGACATCAGCGCTAGCGGAGTGTATACT
GGCTTACTATGTTGGCACTGATGAGGGTGTCAGTGAAGTGCTTCATGTGGCAGGAGAAAAAAGGCTGCAC
CGGTGCGTCAGCAGAATATGTGATACAGGATATATTCCGCTTCCTCGCTCACTGACTCGCTACGCTCGGT
CGTTCGACTGCGGCGAGCGGAAATGGCTTACGAACGGGGCGGAGATTTCCTGGAAGATGCCAGGAAGATA
CTTAACAGGGAAGTGAGAGGGCCGCGGCAAAGTCGTTTTTCCATAGGCTCCGCCCCCCTGACAAGCATCA
CGAAATCTGACGCTCAAATCAGTGGTGGCGAAACCCGACAGGACTATAAAGATACCAGGCGTTTCCCCCT
GGCGGCTCCCTCGTGCGCTCTCCTGTTCCTGCCTTTCGGTTTACCGGTGTCATTCCGCTGTTATGGCCGC
GTTTGTCTCATTCCACGCCTGACACTCAGTTCCGGGTAGGCAGTTCGCTCCAAGCTGGACTGTATGCACG
AACCCCCCGTTCAGTCCGACCGCTGCGCCTTATCCGGTAACTATCGTCTTGAGTCCAACCCGGAAAGACA
TGCAAAAGCACCACTGGCAGCAGCCACTGGTAATTGATTTAGAGGAGTTAGTCTTGAAGTCATGCGCCGG
TTAAGGCTAAACTGAAAGGACAAGTTTTGGTGACTGCGCTCCTCCAAGCCATTTACCTCGGTTCAAAGAG
TTGGTAGCTCAGAGAACCTTCGAAAAACCGCCCTGCAAGGCGGTTTTTTCGTTTTCAGAGCAAGAGATTA
CGCGCAGACCAAAACGATCTCAAGAAGATCATCTTATTAATCAGATAAAATATTTCTAGATTTCAGTGCA
ATTTATCTCTTCAAATGTAGCACCTGAAGTCAGCCCCATACGATATAAGTTGTAATTCTCATGTTTGACA
GCTTATCATCGATAAGCTTTAATGCGGTAGTTTATCACAGTTAAATTGCTAACGCAGTCAGGCACCGTGT
ATGAAATCTAACAATGCGCTCATCGTCATCCTCGGCACCGTCACCCTGGATGCTGTAGGCATAGGCTTGG
TTATGCCGGTACTGCCGGGCCTCTTGCGGGATATCGTCCATTCCGACAGCATCGCCAGTCACTATGGCGT
GCTGCTAGCGCTATATGCGTTGATGCAATTTCTATGCGCACCCGTTCTCGGAGCACTGTCCGACCGCTTT
GGCCGCCGCCCAGTCCTGCTCGCTTCGCTACTTGGAGCCACTATCGACTACGCGATCATGGCGACCACAC
CCGTCCTGTGGATCCTCTACGCCGGACGCATCGTGGCCGGCATCACCGGCGCCACAGGTGCGGTTGCTGG
CGCCTATATCGCCGACATCACCGATGGGGAAGATCGGGCTCGCCACTTCGGGCTCATGAGCGCTTGTTTC
GGCGTGGGTATGGTGGCAGGCCCCGTGGCCGGGGGACTGTTGGGCGCCATCTCCTTGCATGCACCATTCC
TTGCGGCGGCGGTGCTCAACGGCCTCAACCTACTACTGGGCTGCTTCCTAATGCAGGAGTCGCATAAGGG
AGAGCGTCGACCGATGCCCTTGAGAGCCTTCAACCCAGTCAGCTCCTTCCGGTGGGCGCGGGGCATGACT
ATCGTCGCCGCACTTATGACTGTTTTCTTTATCATGCAACTCGTAGGACAGGTGCCGGCAGCGCTCTGGG
TCATTTTCGGCGAGGACCGCTTTCGCTGGAGCGCGACGATGATCGGCCTGTCGCTTGCGGTATTCGGAAT
CTTGCACGCCCTCGCTCAAGCCTTCGTCACTGGTCCCGCCACCAAACGTTTCGGCGAGAAGCAGGCCATT
ATCGCCGGCATGGCGGCCGACGCGCTGGGCTACGTCTTGCTGGCGTTCGCGACGCGAGGCTGGATGGCCT
TCCCCATTATGATTCTTCTCGCTTCCGGCGGCATCGGGATGCCCGCGTTGCAGGCCATGCTGTCCAGGCA
GGTAGATGACGACCATCAGGGACAGCTTCAAGGATCGCTCGCGGCTCTTACCAGCCTAACTTCGATCATT
GGACCGCTGATCGTCACGGCGATTTATGCCGCCTCGGCGAGCACATGGAACGGGTTGGCATGGATTGTAG
GCGCCGCCCTATACCTTGTCTGCCTCCCCGCGTTGCGTCGCGGTGCATGGAGCCGGGCCACCTCGACCTG
AATGGAAGCCGGCGGCACCTCGCTAACGGATTCACCACTCCAAGAATTGGAGCCAATCAATTCTTGCGGA
GAACTGTGAATGCGCAAACCAACCCTTGGCAGAACATATCCATCGCGTCCGCCATCTCCAGCAGCCGCAC
GCGGCGCATCTCGGGCAGCGTTGGGTCCTGGCCACGGGTGCGCATGATCGTGCTCCTGTCGTTGAGGACC
CGGCTAGGCTGGCGGGGTTGCCTTACTGGTTAGCAGAATGAATCACCGATACGCGAGCGAACGTGAAGCG
ACTGCTGCTGCAAAACGTCTGCGACCTGAGCGCCGCAGCCGGACGACCGAGCGCCTTG
Features (pLannotate 1.2.2; 14 found; start..end, strand, type, name):
      1..95      +  terminator     lambda t0 terminator: transcription terminator from phage lambda
    144..165     +  protein_bind   CAP binding site: CAP binding activates transcription in the presence of cAMP. E. coli catabolite activator protein
    180..210     +  promoter       lac promoter: promoter for the E. coli lac operon
    218..234     +  protein_bind   lac operator: The lac repressor binds to the lac operator to inhibit transcription in E. coli. This inhibition can be relieved by adding lactose or isopropyl-β-D-thiogalactopyranoside (IPTG). lac repressor encoded by lacI
    271..327     -  misc_feature   MCS: pUC18/19 multiple cloning site
    324..481     +  CDS            lacZα (fragment): LacZα fragment of β-galactosidase; lacZ fragment
    487..579     -  misc_feature   bom (fragment): basis of mobility region from pBR322
    605..691     -  terminator     rrnB T1 terminator: Escherichia coli rrnB; transcription terminator T1 from the E. coli rrnB gene
    823..966     +  mobile_element IS1 (fragment): prokaryotic transposable element IS1
   1085..1140    -  rep_origin     RSF ori (fragment): Plasmids containing the RSF 1030 origin of replication can be propagated in E. coli cells that contain additional plasmids with compatible origins.
   1228..1773    -  rep_origin     p15A ori: Plasmids containing the medium-copy-number p15A origin of replication can be propagated in E. coli cells that contain a second plasmid with the ColE1 origin.
   1885..1913    +  promoter       tet promoter: E. coli promoter for tetracycline efflux protein gene
   1961..3151    +  CDS            TcR: tetracycline efflux protein; tet; confers resistance to tetracycline
   3393..3461    -  CDS            YPB1_ECOLX (fragment): Protein predicted: Swiss-Prot protein existence level 4. From Escherichia coli.
