[The description below was written by a language model from this plasmid's Addgene catalogue record and pLannotate feature annotations shown in this document.]
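Description:
pStA1CZ is an empty-backbone destination vector for Start-Stop Assembly, a hierarchical, functionally scarless DNA assembly system designed for metabolic engineering. It is the "Level 1CZ" member of that vector set. It is a 3,488 bp synthetic biology plasmid built on pACYC184 and is propagated in E. coli. Replication depends on the p15A origin, which gives a low-to-medium copy number and is compatible with ColE1-type plasmids. Selection is by tetracycline, through the TcR efflux protein gene expressed from its native tet promoter. The short fragments annotated as IS1, RSF ori, bom and a predicted E. coli protein look like remnants of the pACYC184 lineage or partial sequence matches rather than functional modules.

There is no insert. The cloning region holds a lacZα screening cassette made up of a CAP binding site, the lac promoter and operator, a pUC18/19-type multiple cloning site and a lacZα fragment. This cassette sits between the phage lambda t0 terminator upstream and the rrnB T1 terminator downstream, which should insulate the assembly site from transcription elsewhere in the backbone. In vectors of this type the lacZα cassette is normally replaced by the assembled parts, so correct clones can be picked out by blue/white screening in an α-complementing host. The record does not list the restriction sites or fusion overhangs that define the "1CZ" position, and gives the cloning method as unknown. The plasmid's stated role is as a Level 1 receiving vector, but the record does not say what is assembled at this level.
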