Addgene plasmid #114166: pStA1CZ
Purpose: (Empty Backbone) Start-Stop Assembly Level 1CZ plasmid
Depositing lab: John Heap. Depositing organization: Imperial College London. Publication: Start-Stop Assembly: a functionally scarless DNA assembly system optimized for metabolic engineering. Taylor GM, Mordaka PM, Heap JT. Nucleic Acids Res. 2018 Nov 20. pii: 5193345. doi: 10.1093/nar/gky1182. PubMed 30462270.
Backbone
  Vector backbone: pACYC184
  Backbone size (bp): 3488
  Vector type: Synthetic Biology
Growth in bacteria
  Bacterial resistance: Tetracycline, 10 μg/mL
  Growth temperature: 37°C
  Growth strain: DH5alpha
  Copy number: Low Copy
Gene/Insert
  Gene/Insert name: None
  Cloning method: Unknown
  Sequencing primers: 5′ OligoGT339 GTTGAGGACCCGGCTAGG; 3′ OligoGT340 TGTGACGGAAGATCACTTCG
Terms and licenses: Academic/Nonprofit Terms; Industry Terms: Not Available to Industry
Depositor comments: Accession Number MG649426, Alternative ID = pGT405 . Please visit https://www.biorxiv.org/content/early/2018/07/04/361626 for bioRxiv preprint.
How to cite: pStA1CZ was a gift from John Heap (Addgene plasmid # 114166 ; http://n2t.net/addgene:114166 ; RRID:Addgene_114166)
